>Addgene plasmid #50706 | ptCMV-153/47-VR-NN | depositor full sequence | sequence record 75859 | ptCMV-153/47-VR-NN sequence 6978 bps
AGCCATCTGTTGTTTGCCCCTCCCCCGTGCCTTCCTTGACCCTGGAAGGTGCCACTCCCACTGTCCTTTC
CTAATAAAATGAGGAAATTGCATCACAACACTCAACCCTATCTCGGTCTATTCTTTTGATTTATAAGGGA
TTTTGCCGATTTCGGCCTATTGGTTAAAAAATGAGCTGATTTAACAAAAATTTAACGCGAATTAATTCTG
TGGAATGTGTGTCAGTTAGGGTGTGGAAAGTCCCCAGGCTCCCCAGCAGGCAGAAGTATGCAAAGCATGC
ATCTCAATTAGTCAGCAACCAGGTGTGGAAAGTCCCCAGGCTCCCCAGCAGGCAGAAGTATGCAAAGCAT
GCATCTCAATTAGTCAGCAACCATAGTCCCGCCCCTAACTCCGCCCATCCCGCCCCTAACTCCGCCCAGT
TCCGCCCATTCTCCGCCCCATGGCTGACTAATTTTTTTTATTTATGCAGAGGCCGAGGCCGCCTCTGCCT
CTGAGCTATTCCAGAAGTAGTGAGGAGGCTTTTTTGGAGGCCTAGGCTTTTGCAAAAAGCTCCCGGGAGC
TTGTATATCCATTTTCGGATCTGATCAGCACGTGATGAAAAAGCCTGAACTCACCGCGACGTCTGTCGAG
AAGTTTCTGATCGAAAAGTTCGACAGCGTTTCCGACCTGATGCAGCTCTCGGAGGGCGAAGAATCTCGTG
CTTTCAGCTTCGATGTAGGAGGGCGTGGATATGTCCTGCGGGTAAATAGCTGCGCCGATGGTTTCTACAA
AGATCGTTATGTTTATCGGCACTTTGCATCGGCCGCGCTCCCGATTCCGGAAGTGCTTGACATTGGGGAA
TTCAGCGAGAGCCTGACCTATTGCATCTCCCGCCGTGCACAGGGTGTCACGTTGCAAGACCTGCCTGAAA
CCGAACTGCCCGCTGTTCTGCAGCCGGTCGCGGAGGCCATGGATGCGATCGCTGCGGCCGATCTTAGCCA
GACGAGCGGGTTCGGCCCATTCGGACCGCAAGGAATCGGTCAATACACTACATGGCGTGATTTCATATGC
GCGATTGCTGATCCCCATGTGTATCACTGGCAAACTGTGATGGACGACACCGTCAGTGCGTCCGTCGCGC
AGGCTCTCGATGAGCTGATGCTTTGGGCCGAGGACTGCCCCGAAGTCCGGCACCTCGTGCACGCGGATTT
CGGCTCCAACAATGTCCTGACGGACAATGGCCGCATAACAGCGGTCATTGACTGGAGCGAGGCGATGTTC
GGGGATTCCCAATACGAGGTCGCCAACATCTTCTTCTGGAGGCCGTGGTTGGCTTGTATGGAGCAGCAGA
CGCGCTACTTCGAGCGGAGGCATCCGGAGCTTGCAGGATCGCCGCGGCTCCGGGCGTATATGCTCCGCAT
TGGTCTTGACCAACTCTATCAGAGCTTGGTTGACGGCAATTTCGATGATGCAGCTTGGGCGCAGGGTCGA
TGCGACGCAATCGTCCGATCCGGAGCCGGGACTGTCGGGCGTACACAAATCGCCCGCAGAAGCGCGGCCG
TCTGGACCGATGGCTGTGTAGAAGTACTCGCCGATAGTGGAAACCGACGCCCCAGCACTCGTCCGAGGGC
AAAGGAATAGCACGTGCTACGAGATTTCGATTCCACCGCCGCCTTCTATGAAAGGTTGGGCTTCGGAATC
GTTTTCCGGGACGCCGGCTGGATGATCCTCCAGCGCGGGGATCTCATGCTGGAGTTCTTCGCCCACCCCA
ACTTGTTTATTGCAGCTTATAATGGTTACAAATAAAGCAATAGCATCACAAATTTCACAAATAAAGCATT
TTTTTCACTGCATTCTAGTTGTGGTTTGTCCAAACTCATCAATGTATCTTATCATGTCTGTATACCGTCG
ACCTCTAGCTAGAGCTTGGCGTAATCATGGTCATTACCAATGCTTAATCAGTGAGGCACCTATCTCAGCG
ATCTGTCTATTTCGTTCATCCATAGTTGCCTGACTCCCCGTCGTGTAGATAACTACGATACGGGAGGGCT
TACCATCTGGCCCCAGCGCTGCGATGATACCGCGAGAACCACGCTCACCGGCTCCGGATTTATCAGCAAT
AAACCAGCCAGCCGGAAGGGCCGAGCGCAGAAGTGGTCCTGCAACTTTATCCGCCTCCATCCAGTCTATT
AATTGTTGCCGGGAAGCTAGAGTAAGTAGTTCGCCAGTTAATAGTTTGCGCAACGTTGTTGCCATCGCTA
CAGGCATCGTGGTGTCACGCTCGTCGTTTGGTATGGCTTCATTCAGCTCCGGTTCCCAACGATCAAGGCG
AGTTACATGATCCCCCATGTTGTGCAAAAAAGCGGTTAGCTCCTTCGGTCCTCCGATCGTTGTCAGAAGT
AAGTTGGCCGCAGTGTTATCACTCATGGTTATGGCAGCACTGCATAATTCTCTTACTGTCATGCCATCCG
TAAGATGCTTTTCTGTGACTGGTGAGTACTCAACCAAGTCATTCTGAGAATAGTGTATGCGGCGACCGAG
TTGCTCTTGCCCGGCGTCAATACGGGATAATACCGCGCCACATAGCAGAACTTTAAAAGTGCTCATCATT
GGAAAACGTTCTTCGGGGCGAAAACTCTCAAGGATCTTACCGCTGTTGAGATCCAGTTCGATGTAACCCA
CTCGTGCACCCAACTGATCTTCAGCATCTTTTACTTTCACCAGCGTTTCTGGGTGAGCAAAAACAGGAAG
GCAAAATGCCGCAAAAAAGGGAATAAGGGCGACACGGAAATGTTGAATACTCATATTCTTCCTTTTTCAA
TATTATTGAAGCATTTATCAGGGTTATTGTCTCATGAGCGGATACATATTTGAATGTATTTAGAAAAATA
AACAAATAGGGGTCAGTGTTACAACCAATTAACCAATTCTGAACATTATCGCGAGCCCATTTATACCTGA
ATATGGCTCATAACACCCCTTGCTCATGACCAAAATCCCTTAACGTGAGTTACGCGCGCGTCGTTCCACT
GAGCGTCAGACCCCGTAGAAAAGATCAAAGGATCTTCTTGAGATCCTTTTTTTCTGCGCGTAATCTGCTG
CTTGCAAACAAAAAAACCACCGCTACCAGCGGTGGTTTGTTTGCCGGATCAAGAGCTACCAACTCTTTTT
CCGAAGGTAACTGGCTTCAGCAGAGCGCAGATACCAAATACTGTTCTTCTAGTGTAGCCGTAGTTAGCCC
ACCACTTCAAGAACTCTGTAGCACCGCCTACATACCTCGCTCTGCTAATCCTGTTACCAGTGGCTGCTGC
CAGTGGCGATAAGTCGTGTCTTACCGGGTTGGACTCAAGACGATAGTTACCGGATAAGGCGCAGCGGTCG
GGCTGAACGGGGGGTTCGTGCACACAGCCCAGCTTGGAGCGAACGACCTACACCGAACTGAGATACCTAC
AGCGTGAGCTATGAGAAAGCGCCACGCTTCCCGAAGGGAGAAAGGCGGACAGGTATCCGGTAAGCGGCAG
GGTCGGAACAGGAGAGCGCACGAGGGAGCTTCCAGGGGGAAACGCCTGGTATCTTTATAGTCCTGTCGGG
TTTCGCCACCTCTGACTTGAGCGTCGATTTTTGTGATGCTCGTCAGGGGGGCGGAGCCTATGGAAAAACG
CCAGCAACGCGGCCTTTTTACGGTTCCTGGCCTTTTGCTGGCCTTTTGCTCACATGTTCTTTCCTGCGTT
ATCCCCTGATTCTGTGGATAACCGTATTACCGCCTTTGAGTGAGCTGATACCGCTCGCCGCAGCCGAACG
ACCGAGCGCAGCGAGTCAGTGAGCGAGGAAGCGGAAGGCGAGAGTAGGGAACTGCCAGGCATCAAACTAA
GCAGAAGGCCCCTGACGGATGGCCTTTTTGCGTTTCTACAAACTCTTTCTGTGTTGTAAAACGACGGCCA
GTCTTAAGCTCGGGCCCCCTGGGCGGTTCTGATAACGAGTAATCGTTAATCCGCAAATAACGTAAAAACC
CGCTTCGGCGGGTTTTTTTATGGGGGGAGTTTAGGGAAAGAGCATTTGTCAGAATATTTAAGGGCGCCTG
TCACTTTGCTTGATATATGAGAATTATTTAACCTTATAAATGAGAAAAAAGCAACGCACTTTAAATAAGA
TACGTTGCTTTTTCGATTGATGAACACCTATAATTAAACTATTCATCTATTATTTATGATTTTTTGTATA
TACAATATTTCTAGTTTGTTAAAGAGAATTAAGAAAATAAATCTCGAAAATAATAAAGGGAAAATCAGTT
TTTGATATCAAAATTATACATGTCAACGATAATACAAAATATAATACAAACTATAAGATGTTATCAGTAT
TTATTATCATTTAGAATAAATTTTGTGTCGCCCTTAATTGTGAGCGGATAACAATTACGAGCTTCATGCA
CAGTGGCGTTGACATTGATTATTGACTAGTTATTAATAGTAATCAATTACGGGGTCATTAGTTCATAGCC
CATATATGGAGTTCCGCGTTACATAACTTACGGTAAATGGCCCGCCTGGCTGACCGCCCAACGACCCCCG
CCCATTGACGTCAATAATGACGTATGTTCCCATAGTAACGCCAATAGGGACTTTCCATTGACGTCAATGG
GTGGAGTATTTACGGTAAACTGCCCACTTGGCAGTACATCAAGTGTATCATATGCCAAGTACGCCCCCTA
TTGACGTCAATGACGGTAAATGGCCCGCCTGGCATTATGCCCAGTACATGACCTTATGGGACTTTCCTAC
TTGGCAGTACATCTACGTATTAGTCATCGCTATTACCATGGTGATGCGGTTTTGGCAGTACATCAATGGG
CGTGGATAGCGGTTTGACTCACGGGGATTTCCAAGTCTCCACCCCATTGACGTCAATGGGAGTTTGTTTT
GGCACCAAAATCAACGGGACTTTCCAAAATGTCGTAACAACTCCGCCCCATTGACGCAAATGGGCGGTAG
GCGTGTACGGTGGGAGGTCTATATAAGCAGAGCTCTCTGGCTAACTAGAGAACCCACTGCTTACTGGCTT
ATCGAAATTAATACGACTCACTATAGGGAAGCTTCTTGTTCTTTTTGCAGAAGCTCAGAATAAACGCTCA
ACTTTGGCCTCGAGGCCACCATGGCTTCCTCCCCTCCAAAGAAAAAGAGAAAGGTTGCGGCCGCTGACTA
CAAGGATGACGACGATAAAAGTTGGAAGGACGCAAGTGGTTGGTCTAGAATGCATGCGGCCCCGCGACGG
CGTGCTGCGCAACCCTCCGACGCTTCGCCGGCCGCGCAGGTGGATCTACGCACGCTCGGCTACAGTCAGC
AGCAGCAAGAGAAGATCAAACCGAAGGTGCGTTCGACAGTGGCGCAGCACCACGAGGCACTGGTGGGCCA
TGGGTTTACACACGCGCACATCGTTGCGCTCAGCCAACACCCGGCAGCGTTAGGGACCGTCGCTGTCACG
TATCAGCACATAATCACGGCGTTGCCAGAGGCGACACACGAAGACATCGTTGGCGTCGGCAAACAGTGGT
CCGGCGCACGCGCCCTGGAGGCCTTGCTCACGGATGCGGGGGAGTTGAGAGGTCCGCCGTTACAGTTGGA
CACAGGCCAACTTGTGAAGATTGCAAAACGTGGCGGCGTGACCGCAATGGAGGCAGTGCATGCATCGCGC
AATGCGCTCACGGGAGCACCCCTCAAGGAGACGGGCGCCGCTACAGGGCGCGTCCCATTCGCCATTCAGG
CTGCGCAACTGTTGGGAAGGGCGATCGGTGCGGGCCTCTTCGCTATTACGCCAGCTGGCGAAAGGGGGAT
GTGCTGCAAGGCGATTAAGTTGGGTAACGCCAGGGTTTTCCCAGTCACGACGTTGTAAAACGACGGCCAG
TGAGCGCGCGTAATACGACTCACTATAGGGCGAATTGGGTACCGGGCCCCCCCTCGAGGTCCTCCAGCTT
TTGTTCCCTTTAGTGAGGGTTAATTGCGCGCTTGGCGTAATCATGGTCATAGCTGTTTCCTGTGTGAAAT
TGTTATCCGCTCACAATTCCACACAACATACGAGCCGGAAGCATAAAGTGTAAAGCCTGGGGTGCCTAAT
GAGTGAGCTAACTCACATTAATTGCGTTGCGCTCACTGCCCGCTTTCCACCGGTCGTCTCCACCCCTGAG
CAGGTAGTGGCTATTGCATCCAACAACGGGGGCAGACCCGCACTGGAGTCAATCGTGGCCCAGCTTTCGA
GGCCGGACCCCGCGCTGGCCGCACTCACTAATGATCATCTTGTAGCGCTGGCCTGCCTCGGCGGACGTCC
TGCCATGGATGCAGTGAAAAAGGGATTGCCGCACGCGCCGGAATTGATCAGATCCCAGCTAGTGAAATCT
GAATTGGAAGAGAAGAAATCTGAACTTAGACATAAATTGAAATATGTGCCACATGAATATATTGAATTGA
TTGAAATCGCAAGAAATTCAACTCAGGATAGAATCCTTGAAATGAAGGTGATGGAGTTCTTTATGAAGGT
TTATGGTTATCGTGGTAAACATTTGGGTGGATCAAGGAAACCAGACGGAGCAATTTATACTGTCGGATCT
CCTATTGATTACGGTGTGATCGTTGATACTAAGGCATATTCAGGAGGTTATAATCTTCCAATTGGTCAAG
CAGATGAAATGCAAAGATATGTCGAAGAGAATCAAACAAGAAACAAGCATATCAACCCTAATGAATGGTG
GAAAGTCTATCCATCTTCAGTAACAGAATTTAAGTTCTTGTTTGTGAGTGGTCATTTCAAAGGAAACTAC
AAAGCTCAGCTTACAAGATTGAATCATATCACTAATTGTAATGGAGCTGTTCTTAGTGTAGAAGAGCTTT
TGATTGGTGGAGAAATGATTAAAGCTGGTACATTGACACTTGAGGAAGTGAGAAGGAAATTTAATAACGG
TGAGATAAACTTTTAAAAAATCAGCCTCGACTGTGCCTTCTAGTTGCC
Features (pLannotate 1.2.2; 30 found; start..end, strand, type, name):
     95..203     +  rep_origin     f1 ori (fragment): f1 bacteriophage origin of replication; arrow indicates direction of (+) strand synthesis
    217..546     +  promoter       SV40 promoter: SV40 enhancer and early promoter
    595..1617    +  CDS            hph: KHYB_ECOLX - Experimental evidence at protein level: Swiss-Prot protein existence level 1. The aminoglycoside phosphotransferases achieve inactivation of their antibiotic substrates by phosphorylation. Only phosphorylates hygromycin and closely related compounds such as demethyl analogs and destomycin. From Escherichia coli.
   1630..1755    +  CDS            ble (fragment): BLE_KLEPN - Experimental evidence at protein level: Swiss-Prot protein existence level 1. Binding protein with a strong affinity to the bleomycin family of antibiotics. Binds to CL990; an antimitotic-antibiotic compound. From Klebsiella pneumoniae.
   1750..1871    +  polyA_signal   SV40 poly(A) signal: SV40 polyadenylation signal
   1924..2784    -  CDS            AmpR: β-lactamase; bla; confers resistance to ampicillin, carbenicillin, and related antibiotics
   2787..2883    -  promoter       AmpR promoter (fragment): bla
   2913..2937    -  CDS            KanR (fragment): aminoglycoside phosphotransferase; aph(3')-Ia; confers resistance to kanamycin
   3048..3636    +  rep_origin     ori: high-copy-number ColE1/pMB1/pBR322/pUC origin of replication
   3861..3878    +  terminator     rrnB T2 terminator (fragment): transcription terminator T2 from the E. coli rrnB gene
   3903..3922    -  CDS            lacZα (fragment): LacZα fragment of β-galactosidase; lacZ fragment
   4378..4394    +  protein_bind   lac operator: The lac repressor binds to the lac operator to inhibit transcription in E. coli. This inhibition can be relieved by adding lactose or isopropyl-β-D-thiogalactopyranoside (IPTG). lac repressor encoded by lacI
   4421..4800    +  enhancer       CMV enhancer: human cytomegalovirus immediate early enhancer
   4801..5004    +  promoter       CMV promoter: human cytomegalovirus (CMV) immediate early promoter
   5000..5033    +  LTR            5' LTR (truncated) (fragment): truncated 5' long terminal repeat (LTR) from HIV-1
   5049..5067    +  promoter       T7 promoter: promoter for bacteriophage T7 RNA polymerase
   5075..5117    +  5'UTR          Xenopus globin 5'-UTR: translational enhancer from the 5'-UTR of the major beta-globin gene of Xenopus laevis
   5179..5198    +  CDS            3xFLAG (fragment): three tandem FLAG® epitope tags
   5227..5703    +  CDS            avrXa10 (fragment): AVX10_XANOO - Experimental evidence at protein level: Swiss-Prot protein existence level 1. Avirulence protein. Induces the hypersensitive response (HR)in rice plants carrying the resistance gene Xa10. Activity depends on the presence of the core repeat domains; replacement with repeat domains from other proteins (AvrBs3 of X.euvesicatoria (AC P14727) or AvrXa7 of this organism) does not elicit the HR. Probably acts as a transcription factor in its host plant (rice) to induce plant resistance or disease. From Xanthomonas oryzae pv. oryzae.
   5705..5723    -  rep_origin     f1 ori (fragment): f1 bacteriophage origin of replication; arrow indicates direction of (+) strand synthesis
   5728..5883    -  CDS            lacZα (fragment): LacZα fragment of β-galactosidase; lacZ fragment
   5891..5909    +  promoter       T7 promoter: promoter for bacteriophage T7 RNA polymerase
   5918..5941    -  misc_feature   MCS (fragment): pBluescript multiple cloning site
   5957..5975    -  promoter       T3 promoter: promoter for bacteriophage T3 RNA polymerase
   6020..6036    -  protein_bind   lac operator: The lac repressor binds to the lac operator to inhibit transcription in E. coli. This inhibition can be relieved by adding lactose or isopropyl-β-D-thiogalactopyranoside (IPTG). lac repressor encoded by lacI
   6044..6074    -  promoter       lac promoter: promoter for the E. coli lac operon
   6089..6110    -  protein_bind   CAP binding site: CAP binding activates transcription in the presence of cAMP. E. coli catabolite activator protein
   6209..6352    +  CDS            avrBs3 (fragment): AVRB3_XANEU - Experimental evidence at protein level: Swiss-Prot protein existence level 1. Avirulence protein. Acts as a transcription factor in C.annuum plants. In susceptible plants lacking the Bs3 resistance gene induces expression of a number of genes, including genes homologous to a family of auxin-induced genes, alpha-expansin genes, pectate lyase, anthocyanidin glucoside rhamnosyl transferase and at least one transcription factor, UPA20. Their expression leads to plant hypertrophy in mesophyll cells, probably mainly mediated by UPA20 (PubMed:17962565). In resistant plants induces the h
   6356..6943    +  CDS            fokIR (fragment): T2F1_PLAOK - Also known as rfoKI. Experimental evidence at protein level: Swiss-Prot protein existence level 1. Recognizes the double-stranded sequence 5'-GGATG-3'/3'-CATCC- 5' and cleaves respectively 14 bases after G-1 and 13 bases before C-1. From Planomicrobium okeanokoites (Planococcus okeanokoites) (Flavobacterium okeanokoites).
   6961..94      +  polyA_signal   bGH poly(A) signal (across the origin): bovine growth hormone polyadenylation signal
