[The description below was written by a language model from this plasmid's Addgene catalogue record and pLannotate feature annotations shown in this document.]
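Description:
ptCMV-153/47-VR-NN is a mammalian TALEN expression backbone built on a pCMV-type plasmid and catalogued as a "final destination vector", meaning the recipient into which an assembled array of TALE DNA-binding repeats is cloned to complete a functional nuclease. It is maintained in E. coli as a high-copy plasmid through a ColE1/pUC-type origin with ampicillin resistance. For selection in mammalian cells it carries a hygromycin phosphotransferase gene driven by the SV40 enhancer/early promoter and terminated by an SV40 polyadenylation signal. Only a fragment of the f1 origin is annotated.

The expression unit runs from the CMV enhancer and immediate-early promoter, followed by a T7 promoter and a Xenopus β-globin 5′-UTR translational enhancer. This arrangement would also allow in vitro transcription of mRNA, although the record does not state that use. The open reading frame begins with an N-terminal FLAG tag and a Xanthomonas TAL effector N-terminal segment. It resumes downstream with a short TAL effector C-terminal segment fused to the FokI cleavage domain, and ends at a bGH polyadenylation signal. Between the two TALE segments sits an oppositely oriented lac promoter/operator–lacZα stuffer with pBluescript-derived polylinker, T7 and T3 sequences. This is presumably the placeholder displaced when the repeat array is inserted, allowing blue/white screening, though the cloning method is recorded as unknown. The name plausibly refers to a 153/47 truncated TALE scaffold, variable-repeat (non-RVD variation) architecture and an NN last half-repeat, but the record does not define these terms. Several other small annotated fragments (ble, KanR, HIV-1 LTR, rrnB T2) appear to be vector remnants or short sequence matches.
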