Addgene plasmid #50706: ptCMV-153/47-VR-NN
Purpose: Final destination vector
Depositing lab: Takashi Yamamoto. Depositing organization: Hiroshima University. Publication: Repeating pattern of non-RVD variations in DNA-binding modules enhances TALEN activity. Sakuma T, Ochiai H, Kaneko T, Mashimo T, Tokumasu D, Sakane Y, Suzuki K, Miyamoto T, Sakamoto N, Matsuura S, Yamamoto T. Sci Rep. 2013 Nov 29;3:3379. doi: 10.1038/srep03379. PubMed 24287550.
Backbone
  Vector backbone: pCMV
  Vector type: TALEN
  Selectable markers: Hygromycin
Growth in bacteria
  Bacterial resistance: Ampicillin, 100 μg/mL
  Growth temperature: 37°C
  Growth strain: XL1 Blue
  Copy number: High Copy
Gene/Insert
  Gene/Insert name: TALEN-FokI nuclease backbone
  Species: Xanthamonas oryzae
  Promoter: CMV
  Tag / fusion protein: Flag (N terminal on insert)
  Cloning method: Unknown
  Sequencing primers: 5′ ccactgcttactggcttatcgaa; 3′ acagtgggagtggcaccttc
Terms and licenses: Academic/Nonprofit Terms; Industry Terms: Not Available to Industry
How to cite: ptCMV-153/47-VR-NN was a gift from Takashi Yamamoto (Addgene plasmid # 50706 ; http://n2t.net/addgene:50706 ; RRID:Addgene_50706)
