>Addgene plasmid #50706 | ptCMV-153/47-VR-NN | addgene partial sequence | sequence record 79228 | CMV-F
GAGCTCTCTGGCTAACTAGAGAACCCACTGCTTACTGGCTTATCGAAATTAATACGACTCACTATAGGGA
AGCTTCTTGTTCTTTTTGCAGAAGCTCAGAATAAACGCTCAACTTTGGCCTCGAGGCCACCATGGCTTCC
TCCCCTCCAAAGAAAAAGAGAAAGGTTGCGGCCGCTGACTACAAGGATGACGACGATAAAAGTTGGAAGG
ACGCAAGTGGTTGGTCTAGAATGCATGCGGCCCCGCGACGGCGTGCTGCGCAACCCTCCGACGCTTCGCC
GGCCGCGCAGGTGGATCTACGCACGCTCGGCTACAGTCAGCAGCAGCAAGAGAAGATCAAACCGAAGGTG
CGTTCGACAGTGGCGCAGCACCACGAGGCACTGGTGGGCCATGGGTTTACACACGCGCACATCGTTGCGC
TCAGCCAACACCCGGCAGCGTTAGGGACCGTCGCTGTCACGTATCAGCACATAATCACGGCGTTGCCAGA
GGCGACACACGAAGACATCGTTGGCGTCGGCAAACAGTGGTCCGGCGCACGCGCCCTGGAGGCCTTGCTC
ACGGATGCGGGGGAGTTGAGAGGTCCGCCGTTACAGTTGGACACAGGCCAACTTGTGAAGATTGCAAAAC
GTGGCGGCGTGACCGCAATGGAGGCAGTGCATGCATCGCGCAATGCGCTCACGGGAGCACCCCTCAAGGA
GACGGGCGCCGCTACAGGGCGCGTCCCATTCGCCATTCAGGCTGCGCAACTGTTGGGAAGGGCGATCGGT
GCGGGCCTCTTCGCTATTACGCCAGCTGGCGAAAGGGGGATGTGCTGCAAGGCGATTAAGTTGGGTAACG
CCAGGGTTTTCCCAGTCACGACGTTGTAAAACGACGGCCAGTGAGCGCGCGTAATACGACTCACTAT
