>Addgene plasmid #50706 | ptCMV-153/47-VR-NN | addgene partial sequence | sequence record 79275 | M13pUC-fwd 5'-CCCAGTCACGACGTTGTAAAACG-3'
CTATAGGGCGAATTGGGTACCGGGCCCCCCCTCGAGGTCCTCCAGCTTTTGTTCCCTTTAGTGAGGGTTA
ATTGCGCGCTTGGCGTAATCATGGTCATAGCTGTTTCCTGTGTGAAATTGTTATCCGCTCACAATTCCAC
ACAACATACGAGCCGGAAGCATAAAGTGTAAAGCCTGGGGTGCCTAATGAGTGAGCTAACTCACATTAAT
TGCGTTGCGCTCACTGCCCGCTTTCCACCGGTCGTCTCCACCCCTGAGCAGGTAGTGGCTATTGCATCCA
ACAACGGGGGCAGACCCGCACTGGAGTCAATCGTGGCCCAGCTTTCGAGGCCGGACCCCGCGCTGGCCGC
ACTCACTAATGATCATCTTGTAGCGCTGGCCTGCCTCGGCGGACGTCCTGCCATGGATGCAGTGAAAAAG
GGATTGCCGCACGCGCCGGAATTGATCAGATCCCAGCTAGTGAAATCTGAATTGGAAGAGAAGAAATCTG
AACTTAGACATAAATTGAAATATGTGCCACATGAATATATTGAATTGATTGAAATCGCAAGAAATTCAAC
TCAGGATAGAATCCTTGAAATGAAGGTGATGGAGTTCTTTATGAAGGTTTATGGTTATCGTGGTAAACAT
TTGGGTGGATCAAGGAAACCAGACGGAGCAATTTATACTGTCGGATCTCCTATTGATTACGGTGTGATCG
TTGATACTAAGGCATATTCAGGAGGTTATAATCTTCCAATTGGTCAAGCAGATGAAATGCAAAGATATGT
CGAAGAGAATCAAACAAGAAACAAGCATATCAACCCTAATGAATGGTGGAAAGTCTATCCATCTTCAGTA
ACAGAATTTAAGTTCTTGTTTGTGAGTGGTCATTTCAAAGGAAACTACAAAGCTCAGCTTACAAGATTGA
ATCATATCACTAATTGTAA
